>Addgene plasmid #86004 | AAT-PB-CD2APtk | depositor full sequence | sequence record 167116 | full
CTAAATTGTAAGCGTTAATATTTTGTTAAAATTCGCGTTAAATTTTTGTTAAATCAGCTCATTTTTTAAC
CAATAGGCCGAAATCGGCAAAATCCCTTATAAATCAAAAGAATAGACCGAGATAGGGT
[37 nt withheld, positions 129-165]
AAAGAACGTGGACTCCAACGTCAAAGG
[49 nt withheld, positions 193-241]
T
[91 nt withheld, positions 243-333]
G
[124 nt withheld, positions 335-458]
CCCATTCGCCATTCAGGCTGCGCAACTGTTGGGAAGGGCGATCGGTGCGGGCCTCTTCGCTATTACGCCA
GCTGGCGAAAGGGGGATGTGCTGCAAGGCGATTAAGTTGGGTAACGCCAGGGTTTTCCCAGTCACGACGT
TGTAAAACGACGGCCAGTGAGCGCGCGTAATACGACTCACTATAGGGCGAATTGGAGCTCGTTTAAACGG
CGCGCCTCTGCACGACAGGTCTGCCAGCTTACATTTACCCAAACTGTCCATTACTGGAACCTATGATCTG
AAGAGCGTCCTGGGTCAACTGGGCATCACTAAGGTCTTCAGCAATGGGGCTGACCTCTCCGGGGTCACAG
AGGAGGCACCCCTGAAGCTCTCCAAGGTGAGATCACCCTGACGACCTTGTTGCACCCTGGTATCTGTAGG
GAAGAATGTGTGGGGGCTGCAGCTCTGTCCTGAGGCTGAGGAAGGGGCCGAGGGAAACAAATGAAGACCC
AGGCTGAGCTCCTGAAGATGCCCGTGATTCACTGACACGGGACGTGGTCAAACAGCAAAGCCAGGCAGGG
GACTGCTGTGCAGCTGGCACTTTCGGGGCCTCCCTTGAGGTTGTGTCACTGACCCTGAATTTCAACTTTG
CCCAAGACCTTCTAGACATTGGGCCTTGATTTATCCATACTGACACAGAAAGGTTTGGGCTAAGTTGTTT
CAAAGGAATTTCTGACTCCTTCGATCTGTGAGATTTGGTGTCTGAATTAATGAATGATTTCAGCTAAAGA
TGACACTTATTTTGGAAAACTAAAGGCGACCAATGAACAACTGCAGTTCCATGAATGGCTGCATTATCTT
GGGGTCTGGGCACTGTGAAGGTCACTGCCAGGGTCCGTGTCCTCAAGGAGCTTCAAGCCGTGTACTAGAA
AGGAGAGAGCCCTGGAGGCAGACGTGGAGTGACGATGCTCTTCCCTGTTCTGAGTTGTGGGTGCACCTGA
GCAGGGGGAGAGGCGCTTGTCAGGAAGATGGACAGAGGGGAGCCAGCCCCATCAGCCAAAGCCTTGAGGA
GGAGCAAGGCCTATGTGACAGGGAGGGAGAGGATGTGCAGGGCCAGGGCCGTCCAGGGGGAGTGAGCGCT
TCCTGGGAGGTGTCCACGTGAGCCTTGCTCGAGGCCTGGGATCAGCCTTACAACGTGTCTCTGCTTCTCT
CCCCTCCAGGCCGTGCATAAGGCTGTGTTAACCCTAGAAAGATAGTCTGCGTAAAATTGACGCATGCATT
CTTGAAATATTGCTCTCTCTTTCTAAATAGCGCGAATCCGTCGCTGTGCATTTAGGACATCTCAGTCGCC
GCTTGGAGCTCCCGTGAGGCGTGCTTGTCAATGCGGTAAGTGTCACTGATTTTGAACTATAACGACCGCG
TGAGTCAAAATGACGCATGATTATCTTTTACGTGACTTTTAAGATTTAACTCATACGATAATTATATTGT
TATTTCATGTTCTACTTACGTGATAACTTATTATATATATATTTTCTTGTTATAGATATCAACTAGAATG
CTAGCGACATTGATTATTGACTAGTTATTAATAGTAATCAATTACGGGGTCATTAGTTCATAGCCCATAT
ATGGAGTTCCGCGTTACATAACTTACGGTAAATGGCCCGCCTGGCTGACCGCCCAACGACCCCCGCCCAT
TGACGTCAATAATGACGTATGTTCCCATAGTAACGCCAATAGGGACTTTCCATTGACGTCAATGGGTGGA
GTATTTACGGTAAACTGCCCACTTGGCAGTACATCAAGTGTATCATATGCCAAGTACGCCCCCTATTGAC
GTCAATGACGGTAAATGGCCCGCCTGGCATTATGCCCAGTACATGACCTTATGGGACTTTCCTACTTGGC
AGTACATCTACGTATTAGTCATCGCTATTACCATGGGTCGAGGTGAGCCCCACGTTCTGCTTCACTCTCC
CCATCTCCCCCCCCTCCCCACCCCCAATTTTGTATTTATTTATTTTTTAATTATTTTGTGCAGCGATGGG
GGCGGGGGGGGGGGGGGCGCGCGCCAGGCGGGGCGGGGCGGGGCGAGGGGCGGGGCGGGGCGAGGCGGAG
AGGTGCGGCGGCAGCCAATCAGAGCGGCGCGCTCCGAAAGTTTCCTTTTATGGCGAGGCGGCGGCGGCGG
CGGCCCTATAAAAAGCGAAGCGCGCGGCGGGCGGGAGTCGCTGCGTTGCCTTCGCCCCGTGCCCCGCTCC
GCGCCGCCTCGCGCCGCCCGCCCCGGCTCTGACTGACCGCGTTACTCCCACAGGTGAGCGGGCGGGACGG
CCCTTCTCCTCCGGGCTGTAATTAGCGCTTGGTTTAATGACGGCTCGTTTCTTTTCTGTGGCTGCGTGAA
AGCCTTAAAGGGCTCCGGGAGGGCCCTTTGTGCGGGGGGGAGCGGCTCGGGGGGTGCGTGCGTGTGTGTG
TGCGTGGGGAGCGCCGCGTGCGGCCCGCGCTGCCCGGCGGCTGTGAGCGCTGCGGGCGCGGCGCGGGGCT
TTGTGCGCTCCGCGTGTGCGCGAGGGGAGCGCGGCCGGGGGCGGTGCCCCGCGGTGCGGGGGGGCTGCGA
GGGGAACAAAGGCTGCGTGCGGGGTGTGTGCGTGGGGGGGTGAGCAGGGGGTGTGGGCGCGGCGGTCGGG
CTGTAACCCCCCCCTGCACCCCCCTCCCCGAGTTGCTGAGCACGGCCCGGCTTCGGGTGCGGGGCTCCGT
ACGGGGCGTGGCGCGGGGCTCGCCGTGCCGGGCGGGGGGTGGCGGCAGGTGGGGGTGCCGGGCGGGGCGG
GGCCGCCTCGGGCCGGGGAGGGCTCGGGGGAGGGGCGCGGCGGCCCCCGGAGCGCCGGCGGCTGTCGAGG
CGCGGCGAGCCGCAGCCATTGCCTTTTATGGTAATCGTGCGAGAGGGCGCAGGGACTTCCTTTGTCCCAA
ATCTGTGCGGAGCCGAAATCTGGGAGGCGCCGCCGCACCCCCTCTAGCGGGCGCGGGGCGAAGCGGTGCG
GCGCCGGCAGGAAGGAAATGGGCGGGGAGGGCCTTCGTGCGTCGCCGCGCCGCCGTCCCCTTCTCCCTCT
CCAGCCTCGGGGCTGTCCGCGGGGGGACGGCTGCCTTCGGGGGGGACGGGGCAGGGCGGGGTTCGGCTTC
TGGCGTGTGACCGGCGGCTCTAGAGCCTCTGCTAACCATGTTCATGCCTTCTTCTTTTTCCTACAGCTCC
TGGGCAACGTGCTGGTTATTGTGCTGTCTCATCATTTTGGCAAAGAATTCCTCGAGATCCACCGGTCGCC
ACCATGGCCTCCTCCGAGGACGTCATCAAGGAGTTCATGCGCTTCAAGGTGCGCATGGAGGGCTCCGTGA
ACGGCCACGAGTTCGAGATCGAGGGCGAGGGCGAGGGCCGCCCCTACGAGGGCACCCAGACCGCCAAGCT
GAAGGTGACCAAGGGCGGCCCCCTGCCCTTCGCCTGGGACATCCTGTCCCCCCAGTTCCAGTACGGCTCC
AAGGTGTACGTGAAGCACCCCGCCGACATCCCCGACTACAAGAAGCTGTCCTTCCCCGAGGGCTTCAAGT
GGGAGCGCGTGATGAACTTCGAGGACGGCGGCGTGGTGACCGTGACCCAGGACTCCTCCCTGCAGGACGG
CTCCTTCATCTACAAGGTGAAGTTCATCGGCGTGAACTTCCCCTCCGACGGCCCCGTAATGCAGAAGAAG
ACTATGGGCTGGGAGGCCTCCACCGAGCGCCTGTACCCCCGCGACGGCGTGCTGAAGGGCGAGATCCACA
AGGCCCTGAAGCTGAAGGACGGCGGCCACTACCTCGTGGAGTTCAAGTCCATCTACATGGCCAAGAAGCC
CGTGCAGCTGCCCGGCTACTACTACGTGGACTCCAAGCTGGACATCACCTCCCACAACGAGGACTACACC
ATCGTGGAGCAGTACGAGCGCGCCGAGGGCCGCCACCACCTGTTCCTGTACAAGGGCTCCGGAGAGGGCC
GGGGCTCTCTGCTGACCTGTGGCGACGTGGAGGAGAACCCCGGCCCCTCCATGACCGAGTACAAGCCCAC
GGTGCGCCTCGCCACCCGCGACGACGTCCCCAGGGCCGTACGCACCCTCGCCGCCGCGTTCGCCGACTAC
CCCGCCACGCGCCACACCGTCGATCCGGACCGCCACATCGAGCGGGTCACCGAGCTGCAAGAACTCTTCC
TCACGCGCGTCGGGCTCGACATCGGCAAGGTGTGGGTCGCGGACGACGGCGCCGCGGTGGCGGTCTGGAC
CACGCCGGAGAGCGTCGAAGCGGGGGCGGTGTTCGCCGAGATCGGCCCGCGCATGGCCGAGTTGAGCGGT
TCCCGGCTGGCCGCGCAGCAACAGATGGAAGGCCTCCTGGCGCCGCACCGGCCCAAGGAGCCCGCGTGGT
TCCTGGCCACCGTCGGCGTCTCGCCCGACCACCAGGGCAAGGGTCTGGGCAGCGCCGTCGTGCTCCCCGG
AGTGGAGGCGGCCGAGCGCGCCGGGGTGCCCGCCTTCCTGGAGACCTCCGCGCCCCGCAACCTCCCCTTC
TACGAGCGGCTCGGCTTCACCGTCACCGCCGACGTCGAGGTGCCCGAAGGACCGCGCACCTGGTGCATGA
CCCGCAAGCCCGGTGCCGGATCCATGCCCACGCTACTGCGGGTTTATATAGACGGTCCTCACGGGATGGG
GAAAACCACCACCACGCAACTGCTGGTGGCCCTGGGTTCGCGCGACGATATCGTCTACGTACCCGAGCCG
ATGACTTACTGGCAGGTGCTGGGGGCTTCCGAGACAATCGCGAACATCTACACCACACAACACCGCCTCG
ACCAGGGTGAGATATCGGCCGGGGACGCGGCGGTGGTAATGACAAGCGCCCAGATAACAATGGGCATGCC
TTATGCCGTGACCGACGCCGTTCTGGCTCCTCATATCGGGGGGGAGGCTGGGAGCTCACATGCCCCGCCC
CCGGCCCTCACCCTCATCTTCGACCGCCATCCCATCGCCGCCCTCCTGTGCTACCCGGCCGCGCGATACC
TTATGGGCAGCATGACCCCCCAGGCCGTGCTGGCGTTCGTGGCCCTCATCCCGCCGACCTTGCCCGGCAC
AAACATCGTGTTGGGGGCCCTTCCGGAGGACAGACACATCGACCGCCTGGCCAAACGCCAGCGCCCCGGC
GAGCGGCTTGACCTGGCTATGCTGGCCGCGATTCGCCGCGTTTACGGGCTGCTTGCCAATACGGTGCGGT
ATCTGCAGGGCGGCGGGTCGTGGCGGGAGGATTGGGGACAGCTTTCGGGGACGGCCGTGCCGCCCCAGGG
TGCCGAGCCCCAGAGCAACGCGGGCCCACGACCCCATATCGGGGACACGTTATTTACCCTGTTTCGGGCC
CCCGAGTTGCTGGCCCCCAACGGCGACCTGTACAACGTGTTTGCCTGGGCCTTGGACGTCTTGGCCAAAC
GCCTCCGTCCCATGCACGTCTTTATCCTGGATTACGACCAATCGCCCGCCGGCTGCCGGGACGCCCTGCT
GCAACTTACCTCCGGGATGGTCCAGACCCACGTCACCACCCCCGGCTCCATACCGACGATCTGCGACCTG
GCGCGCACGTTTGCCCGGGAGATGGGGGAGGCTAACTGAGCTCTAGAGCTCGCTGATCAGCCTCGACTGT
GCCTTCTAGTTGCCAGCCATCTGTTGTTTGCCCCTCCCCCGTGCCTTCCTTGACCCTGGAAGGTGCCACT
CCCACTGTCCTTTCCTAATAAAATGAGGAAATTGCATCGCATTGTCTGAGTAGGTGTCATTCTATTCTGG
GGGGTGGGGTGGGGCAGGACAGCAAGGGGGAGGATTGGGAAGACAATAGCAGGCATGCTGGGGATGCGGT
GGGCTCTATGGCTTCTGAGGCGGAAAGAACCAGCTGGGGCTCGAGATCCACTAGTTCTAGCCTCGAGGCT
AGAGCGGCCGCACTCGAGATATCTAGACCCAGCTTTCTTGTACAAAGTGGTACTAGTTAAAAGTTTTGTT
ACTTTATAGAAGAAATTTTGAGTTTTTGTTTTTTTTTAATAAATAAATAAACATAAATAAATTGTTTGTT
GAATTTATTATTAGTATGTAAGTGTAAATATAATAAAACTTAATATCTATTCAAATTAATAAATAAACCT
CGATATACAGACCGATAAAACACATGCGTCAATTTTACGCATGATTATCTTTAACGTACGTCACAATATG
ATTATCTTTCTAGGGTTAACCATCGACGAGAAAGGGACTGAAGCTGCTGGGGCCATGTTTTTAGAGGCCA
TACCCATGTCTATCCCCCCCGAGGTCAAGTTCAACAAACCCTTTGTCTTCTTAATGATTGAACAAAATAC
CAAGTCTCCCCTCTTCATGGGAAAAGTGGTGAATCCCACCCAAAAATAACTGCCTCTCGCTCCTCAACCC
CTCCCCTCCATCCCTGGCCCCCTCCCTGGATGACATTAAAGAAGGGTTGAGCTGGTCCCTGCCTGCATGT
GACTGTAAATCCCTCCCATGTTTTCTCTGAGTCTCCCTTTGCCTGCTGAGGCTGTATGTGGGCTCCAGGT
AACAGTGCTGTCTTCGGGCCCCCTGAACTGTGTTCATGGAGCATCTGGCTGGGTAGGCACATGCTGGGCT
TGAATCCAGGGGGGACTGAATCCTCAGCTTACGGACCTGGGCCCATCTGTTTCTGGAGGGCTCCAGTCTT
CCTTGTCCTGTCTTGGAGTCCCCAAGAAGGAATCACAGGGGAGGAACCAGATACCAGCCATGACCCCAGG
CTCCACCAAGCATCTTCATGTCCCCCTGCTCATCCCCCACTCCCCCCCACCCAGAGTTGCTCATCCTGCC
AGGGCTGGCTGTGCCCACCCCAAGGCTGCCCTCCTGGGGGCCCCAGAACTGCCTGATCGTGCCGTGGCCC
AGTTTTGTGGCATCTGCAGCAACACAAGAGAGAGGACAATGTCCTCCTCTTGACCCGCTGTCACCTAACC
AGACTCGGGCCCTGCACCTCTCAGGCACTTCTGGAAAATGACTGAGGCAGATTCTTCCTGAAGCCCATTC
TCCATGGGGCAACAAGGACACCTATTCTGTCCTTGTCCTTCCATCGCTGCCCCAGAAAGCCTCACATATC
TCCGTTTAGAATCAGGTCCCTTCTCCCCAGATGAAGAGGAGGGTCTCTGCTTTGTTTTCTCTATCTCCTC
CTCAGACTTGACCAGGCCCAGCAGGCCCCAGAAGACCATTAATTAAGGCCGGGCCGCTCTAGAACTAGTG
GATCCCCCGGGCTGCAGGAATTCGATATCAAGCTTATCGATACCGTCGACCTCGAGGGGGGGCCCGGTAC
CCAGCTTTTGTTCCCTTTAGTGAGGGTTAATTGCGCGCTTGGCGTAATCATGGTCATAGCTGTTTCCTGT
GTGAAATTGTTATCCGCTCACAATTCCACACAACATACGAGCCGGAAGCATAAAGTGTAAAGCCTGGGGT
GCCTAATGAGTGAGCTAACTCACATTAATTGCGTTGCGCTCACTGCCCGCTTTCCAGTCGGGAAACCTGT
CGTGCCAGCTGCATTAATGAATCGGCCAACGCGCGGGGAGAGGCGGTTTGCGTATTGGGCGCTCTTCCGC
TTCCTCGCTCACTGACTCGCTGCGCTCGGTCGTTCGGCTGCGGCGAGCGGTATCAGCTCACTCAAAGGCG
GTAATACGGTTATCCACAGAATCAGGGGATAACGCAGGAAAGAACATGTGAGCAAAAGGCCAGCAAAAGG
CCAGGAACCGTAAAAAGGCCGCGTTGCTGGCGTTTTTCCATAGGCTCCGCCCCCCTGACGAGCATCACAA
AAATCGACGCTCAAGTCAGAGGTGGCGAAACCCGACAGGACTATAAAGATACCAGGCGTTTCCCCCTGGA
AGCTCCCTCGTGCGCTCTCCTGTTCCGACCCTGCCGCTTACCGGATACCTGTCCGCCTTTCTCCCTTCGG
GAAGCGTGGCGCTTTCTCATAGCTCACGCTGTAGGTATCTCAGTTCGGTGTAGGTCGTTCGCTCCAAGCT
GGGCTGTGTGCACGAACCCCCCGTTCAGCCCGACCGCTGCGCCTTATCCGGTAACTATCGTCTTGAGTCC
AACCCGGTAAGACACGACTTATCGCCACTGGCAGCAGCCACTGGTAACAGGATTAGCAGAGCGAGGTATG
TAGGCGGTGCTACAGAGTTCTTGAAGTGGTGGCCTAACTACGGCTACACTAGAAGGACAGTATTTGGTAT
CTGCGCTCTGCTGAAGCCAGTTACCTTCGGAAAAAGAGTTGGTAGCTCTTGATCCGGCAAACAAACCACC
GCTGGTAGCGGTGGTTTTTTTGTTTGCAAGCAGCAGATTACGCGCAGAAAAAAAGGATCTCAAGAAGATC
CTTTGATCTTTTCTACGGGGTCTGACGCTCAGTGGAACGAAAACTCACGTTAAGGGATTTTGGTCATGAG
ATTATCAAAAAGGATCTTCACCTAGATCCTTTTAAATTAAAAATGAAGTTTTAAATCAATCTAAAGTATA
TATGAGTAAACTTGGTCTGACAGTTACCAATGCTTAATCAGTGAGGCACCTATCTCAGCGATCTGTCTAT
TTCGTTCATCCATAGTTGCCTGACTCCCCGTCGTGTAGATAACTACGATACGGGAGGGCTTACCATCTGG
CCCCAGTGCTGCAATGATACCGCGAGACCCACGCTCACCGGCTCCAGATTTATCAGCAATAAACCAGCCA
GCCGGAAGGGCCGAGCGCAGAAGTGGTCCTGCAACTTTATCCGCCTCCATCCAGTCTATTAATTGTTGCC
GGGAAGCTAGAGTAAGTAGTTCGCCAGTTAATAGTTTGCGCAACGTTGTTGCCATTGCTACAGGCATCGT
GGTGTCACGCTCGTCGTTTGGTATGGCTTCATTCAGCTCCGGTTCCCAACGATCAAGGCGAGTTACATGA
TCCCCCATGTTGTGCAAAAAAGCGGTTAGCTCCTTCGGTCCTCCGATCGTTGTCAGAAGTAAGTTGGCCG
CAGTGTTATCACTCATGGTTATGGCAGCACTGCATAATTCTCTTACTGTCATGCCATCCGTAAGATGCTT
TTCTGTGACTGGTGAGTACTCAACCAAGTCATTCTGAGAATAGTGTATGCGGCGACCGAGTTGCTCTTGC
CCGGCGTCAATACGGGATAATACCGCGCCACATAGCAGAACTTTAAAAGTGCTCATCATTGGAAAACGTT
CTTCGGGGCGAAAACTCTCAAGGATCTTACCGCTGTTGAGATCCAGTTCGATGTAACCCACTCGTGCACC
CAACTGATCTTCAGCATCTTTTACTTTCACCAGCGTTTCTGGGTGAGCAAAAACAGGAAGGCAAAATGCC
GCAAAAAAGGGAATAAGGGCGACACGGAAATGTTGAATACTCATACTCTTCCTTTTTCAATATTATTGAA
GCATTTATCAGGGTTATTGTCTCATGAGCGGATACATATTTGAATGTATTTAGAAAAATAAACAAATAGG
GGTTCCGCGCACATTTCCCCGAAAAGTGCCAC
Features (pLannotate 1.2.2; 23 found; start..end, strand, type, name):
     30..458     -  rep_origin     f1 ori (sequence partly withheld): f1 bacteriophage origin of replication; arrow indicates direction of (+) strand synthesis
    463..618     -  CDS            lacZα (fragment): LacZα fragment of β-galactosidase; lacZ fragment
    626..644     +  promoter       T7 promoter: promoter for bacteriophage T7 RNA polymerase
    685..834     +  CDS            SERPINA1 (fragment): A1AT_HUMAN - Also known as AAT, PI. Experimental evidence at protein level: Swiss-Prot protein existence level 1. [Short peptide from AAT]: reversible chymotrypsin inhibitor. It also inhibits elastase, but not trypsin. Its major physiological function is the protection of the lower respiratory tract against proteolytic destruction by human leukocyte elastase (HLE). From Homo sapiens (Human).
   2004..2383    +  enhancer       CMV enhancer: human cytomegalovirus immediate early enhancer
   2386..2661    +  promoter       chicken β-actin promoter: No description available
   2662..3674    +  intron         chimeric intron: chimera between introns from chicken β-actin and rabbit β-globin
   3752..4426    +  CDS            DsRed-Express: DsRed-Express is a basic (constitutively fluorescent) orange fluorescent protein published in 2002, derived from Discosoma sp.. It is reported to be a rapidly-maturing tetramer with low acid sensitivity.
   4499..5095    +  CDS            PuroR (fragment): puromycin N-acetyltransferase; pac from Streptomyces; confers resistance to puromycin
   5102..6097    +  CDS            ΔTK: truncated herpes simplex virus thymidine kinase (Salomon et al., 1995) confers sensitivity to nucleoside analogs such as acyclovir or ganciclovir
   6125..6349    +  polyA_signal   bGH poly(A) signal: bovine growth hormone polyadenylation signal
   6353..6374    +  promoter       SV40 promoter (fragment): SV40 enhancer and early promoter
   6435..6459    -  protein_bind   attB2: mutant version of attB; recombination site for the Gateway® BP reaction BP Clonase™
   6752..6844    +  CDS            A1AT1_HORSE (fragment): Experimental evidence at protein level: Swiss-Prot protein existence level 1. From Equus caballus (Horse).
   7720..7809    +  misc_feature   MCS (fragment): pBluescript multiple cloning site
   7822..7840    -  promoter       T3 promoter: promoter for bacteriophage T3 RNA polymerase
   7885..7901    -  protein_bind   lac operator: The lac repressor binds to the lac operator to inhibit transcription in E. coli. This inhibition can be relieved by adding lactose or isopropyl-β-D-thiogalactopyranoside (IPTG). lac repressor encoded by lacI
   7909..7939    -  promoter       lac promoter: promoter for the E. coli lac operon
   7954..7975    -  protein_bind   CAP binding site: CAP binding activates transcription in the presence of cAMP. E. coli catabolite activator protein
   7988..8080    -  CDS            lacI (fragment): lac repressor; lacI; The lac repressor binds to the lac operator to inhibit transcription in E. coli. This inhibition can be relieved by adding lactose or isopropyl-β-D-thiogalactopyranoside (IPTG).
   8263..8851    -  rep_origin     ori: high-copy-number ColE1/pMB1/pBR322/pUC origin of replication
   9022..9882    -  CDS            AmpR: β-lactamase; bla; confers resistance to ampicillin, carbenicillin, and related antibiotics
   9883..9987    -  promoter       AmpR promoter: bla
