[The description below was written by a language model from this plasmid's Addgene catalogue record and pLannotate feature annotations shown in this document.]
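Description:
AAT-PB-CD2APtk is a 10 kb homology-directed repair donor plasmid for targeting the human AAT (SERPINA1, alpha-1 antitrypsin) locus in mammalian cells. The catalogue lists the backbone as unknown, but the annotated features (f1 ori, lacZα fragment, T7 and T3 promoters, pBluescript MCS remnant, lac promoter/operator) indicate a pBluescript-type cloning vector. It is maintained at high copy in E. coli through a ColE1/pUC origin and selected with ampicillin via the β-lactamase gene.

The payload is a selection and reporter cassette placed between two stretches of genomic sequence that serve as homology arms. These arms are annotated only in part: a SERPINA1 coding fragment upstream and an alpha-1 antitrypsin-like hit downstream, the latter matched to a horse entry by the annotation tool but presumably human locus sequence. The cassette is driven by the CAG promoter (CMV enhancer, chicken β-actin promoter and chimeric intron). It encodes DsRed-Express joined through a T2A self-cleaving peptide to a puromycin N-acetyltransferase–truncated HSV thymidine kinase fusion, and ends with a bGH polyadenylation signal. According to the record the cassette is flanked by piggyBac transposon ends, although these repeats are not called in the feature table.

This design gives red fluorescence and puromycin resistance to enrich for cells that have integrated the donor. After piggyBac transposase removes the cassette, ganciclovir-type counterselection against ΔTK can eliminate cells that still carry it, leaving an edited locus without the selection cassette. The associated publication used this approach with Cas9 nickase for bi-allelic modification of a transcriptionally silent locus in patient-derived iPSCs.
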