Addgene plasmid #86004: AAT-PB-CD2APtk
Purpose: homology donor for AAT locus with piggyBac-flanked DsRedEx_T2A_puroTK cassette
Depositing lab: Tobias Cantz. Depositing organization: Medizinische Hochschule Hannover. Publication: Improved bi-allelic modification of a transcriptionally silent locus in patient-derived iPSC by Cas9 nickase. Eggenschwiler R, Moslem M, Fraguas MS, Galla M, Papp O, Naujock M, Fonfara I, Gensch I, Wahner A, Beh-Pajooh A, Mussolino C, Tauscher M, Steinemann D, Wegner F, Petri S, Schambach A, Charpentier E, Cathomen T, Cantz T. Sci Rep. 2016 Dec 2;6:38198. doi: 10.1038/srep38198. PubMed 27910942.
Backbone
  Vector backbone: unknown
  Vector type: Mammalian Expression ; piggyBac exciseable
Growth in bacteria
  Bacterial resistance: Ampicillin, 100 μg/mL
  Growth temperature: 37°C
  Growth strain: DH5alpha
  Copy number: High Copy
Gene/Insert
  Gene/Insert name: DsRedEx_T2A_puro_dTK
  Promoter: CAG
  Cloning method: Unknown
  Sequencing primers: 5′ TCCTGGGCAACGTGCTGGTTATTG
Terms and licenses: Academic/Nonprofit Terms; Industry Terms: Not Available to Industry
How to cite: AAT-PB-CD2APtk was a gift from Tobias Cantz (Addgene plasmid # 86004 ; http://n2t.net/addgene:86004 ; RRID:Addgene_86004)
