>Addgene plasmid #86004 | AAT-PB-CD2APtk | addgene partial sequence | sequence record 170483 | Addgene Partial NGS Result
GGGAGGGGCGCGGCGGCCCCCGGAGCGCCGGCGGCTGTCGAGGCGCGGCGAGCCGCAGCCATTGCCTTTT
ATGGTAATCGTGCGAGAGGGCGCAGGGACTTCCTTTGTCCCAAATCTGTGCGGAGCCGAAATCTGGGAGG
CGCCGCCGCACCCCCTCTAGCGGGCGCGGGGCGAAGCGGTGCGGCGCCGGCAGGAAGGAAATGGGCGGGG
AGGGCCTTCGTGCGTCGCCGCGCCGCCGTCCCCTTCTCCCTCTCCAGCCTCGGGGCTGTCCGCGGGGGGA
CGGCTGCCTTCGGGGGGGACGGGGCAGGGCGGGGTTCGGCTTCTGGCGTGTGACCGGCGGCTCTAGAGCC
TCTGCTAACCATGTTCATGCCTTCTTCTTTTTCCTACAGCTCCTGGGCAACGTGCTGGTTATTGTGCTGT
CTCATCATTTTGGCAAAGAATTCCTCGAGATCCACCGGTCGCCACCATGGCCTCCTCCGAGGACGTCATC
AAGGAGTTCATGCGCTTCAAGGTGCGCATGGAGGGCTCCGTGAACGGCCACGAGTTCGAGATCGAGGGCG
AGGGCGAGGGCCGCCCCTACGAGGGCACCCAGACCGCCAAGCTGAAGGTGACCAAGGGCGGCCCCCTGCC
CTTCGCCTGGGACATCCTGTCCCCCCAGTTCCAGTACGGCTCCAAGGTGTACGTGAAGCACCCCGCCGAC
ATCCCCGACTACAAGAAGCTGTCCTTCCCCGAGGGCTTCAAGTGGGAGCGCGTGATGAACTTCGAGGACG
GCGGCGTGGTGACCGTGACCCAGGACTCCTCCCTGCAGGACGGCTCCTTCATCTACAAGGTGAAGTTCAT
CGGCGTGAACTTCCCCTCCGACGGCCCCGTAATGCAGAAGAAGACTATGGGCTGGGAGGCCTCCACCGAG
CGCCTGTACCCCCGCGACGGCGTGCTGAAGGGCGAGATCCACAAGGCCCTGAAGCTGAAGGACGGCGGCC
ACTACCTCGTGGAGTTCAAGTCCATCTACATGGCCAAGAAGCCCGTGCAGCTGCCCGGCTACTACTACGT
GGACTCCAAGCTGGACATCACCTCCCACAACGAGGACTACACCATCGTGGAGCAGTACGAGCGCGCCGAG
GGCCGCCACCACCTGTTCCTGTACAAGGGCTCCGGAGAGGGCCGGGGCTCTCTGCTGACCTGTGGCGACG
TGGAGGAGAACCCCGGCCCCTCCATGACCGAGTACAAGCCCACGGTGCGCCTCGCCACCCGCGACGACGT
CCCCAGGGCCGTACGCACCCTCGCCGCCGCGTTCGCCGACTACCCCGCCACGCGCCACACCGTCGATCCG
GACCGCCACATCGAGCGGGTCACCGAGCTGCAAGAACTCTTCCTCACGCGCGTCGGGCTCGACATCGGCA
AGGTGTGGGTCGCGGACGACGGCGCCGCGGTGGCGGTCTGGACCACGCCGGAGAGCGTCGAAGCGGGGGC
GGTGTTCGCCGAGATCGGCCCGCGCATGGCCGAGTTGAGCGGTTCCCGGCTGGCCGCGCAGCAACAGATG
GAAGGCCTCCTGGCGCCGCACCGGCCCAAGGAGCCCGCGTGGTTCCTGGCCACCGTCGGCGTCTCGCCCG
ACCACCAGGGCAAGGGTCTGGGCAGCGCCGTCGTGCTCCCCGGAGTGGAGGCGGCCGAGCGCGCCGGGGT
GCCCGCCTTCCTGGAGACCTCCGCGCCCCGCAACCTCCCCTTCTACGAGCGGCTCGGCTTCACCGTCACC
GCCGACGTCGAGGTGCCCGAAGGACCGCGCACCTGGTGCATGACCCGCAAGCCCGGTGCCGGATCCATGC
CCACGCTACTGCGGGTTTATATAGACGGTCCTCACGGGATGGGGAAAACCACCACCACGCAACTGCTGGT
GGCCCTGGGTTCGCGCGACGATATCGTCTACGTACCCGAGCCGATGACTTACTGGCAGGTGCTGGGGGCT
TCCGAGACAATCGCGAACATCTACACCACACAACACCGCCTCGACCAGGGTGAGATATCGGCCGGGGACG
CGGCGGTGGTAATGACAAGCGCCCAGATAACAATGGGCATGCCTTATGCCGTGACCGACGCCGTTCTGGC
TCCTCATATCGGGGGGGAGGCTGGGAGCTCACATGCCCCGCCCCCGGCCCTCACCCTCATCTTCGACCGC
CATCCCATCGCCGCCCTCCTGTGCTACCCGGCCGCGCGATACCTTATGGGCAGCATGACCCCCCAGGCCG
TGCTGGCGTTCGTGGCCCTCATCCCGCCGACCTTGCCCGGCACAAACATCGTGTTGGGGGCCCTTCCGGA
GGACAGACACATCGACCGCCTGGCCAAACGCCAGCGCCCCGGCGAGCGGCTTGACCTGGCTATGCTGGCC
GCGATTCGCCGCGTTTACGGGCTGCTTGCCAATACGGTGCGGTATCTGCAGGGCGGCGGGTCGTGGCGGG
AGGATTGGGGACAGCTTTCGGGGACGGCCGTGCCGCCCCAGGGTGCCGAGCCCCAGAGCAACGCGGGCCC
ACGACCCCATATCGGGGACACGTTATTTACCCTGTTTCGGGCCCCCGAGTTGCTGGCCCCCAACGGCGAC
CTGTACAACGTGTTTGCCTGGGCCTTGGACGTCTTGGCCAAACGCCTCCGTCCCATGCACGTCTTTATCC
TGGATTACGACCAATCGCCCGCCGGCTGCCGGGACGCCCTGCTGCAACTTACCTCCGGGATGGTCCAGAC
CCACGTCACCACCCCCGGCTCCATACCGACGATCTGCGACCTGGCGCGCACGTTTGCCCGGGAGATGGGG
GAGGCTAACTGAGCTCTAGAGCTCGCTGATCAGCCTCGACTGTGCCTTCTAGTTGCCAGCCATCTGTTGT
TTGCCCCTCCCCCGTGCCTTCCTTGACCCTGGAAGGTGCCACTCCCACTGTCCTTTCCTAATAAAATGAG
GAAATTGCATCGCATTGTCTGAGTAGGTGTCATTCTATTCTGGGGGGTGGGGTGGGGCAGGACAGCAAGG
GGGAGGATTGGGAAGACAATAGCAGGCATGCTGGGGATGCGGTGGGCTCTATGGCTTCTGAGGCGGAAAG
AACCAGCTGGGGCTCGAGATCCACTAGTTCTAGCCTCGAGGCTAGAGCGGCCGCACTCGAGATATCTAGA
CCCAGCTTTCTTGTACAAAGTGGTACTAGTTAAAAGTTTTGTTACTTTATAGAAGAAATTTTGAGTTTTT
GTTTTTTTTTAATAAATAAATAAACATAAATAAATTGTTTGTTGAATTTATTATTAGTATGTAAGTGTAA
ATATAATAAAACTTAATATCTATTCAAATTAATAAATAAACCTCGATATACAGACCGATAAAACACATGC
GTCAATTTTACGCATGATTATCTTTAACGTACGTCACAATATGATTATCTTTCTAGGGTTAACCATCGAC
GAGAAAGGGACTGAAGCTGCTGGGGCCATGTTTTTAGAGGCCATACCCATGTCTATCCCCCCCGAGGTCA
AGTTCAACAAACCCTTTGTCTTCTTAATGATTGAACAAAATACCAAGTCTCCCCTCTTCATGGGAAAAGT
GGTGAATCCCACCCAAAAATAACTGCCTCTCGCTCCTCAACCCCTCCCCTCCATCCCTGGCCCCCTCCCT
GGATGACATTAAAGAAGGGTTGAGCTGGTCCCTGCCTGCATGTGACTGTAAATCCCTCCCATGTTTTCTC
TGAGTCTCCCTTTGCCTGCTGAGGCTGTATGTGGGCTCCAGGTAACAGTGCTGTCTTCGGGCCCCCTGAA
CTGTGTTCATGGAGCATCTGGCTGGGTAGGCACATGCTGGGCTTGAATCCAGGGGGGACTGAATCCTCAG
CTTACGGACCTGGGCCCATCTGTTTCTGGAGGGCTCCAGTCTTCCTTGTCCTGTCTTTGAGTCCCCAAGA
AGGAATCACAGGGGAGGAACCAGATACCAGCCATGACCCCAGGCTCCACCAAGCATCTTCATGTCCCCCT
GCTCATCCCCCACTCCCCCCCACCCAGAGTTGCTCATCCTGCCAGGGCTGGCTGTGCCCACCCCAAGGCT
GCCCTCCTGGGGACCCCAGAACTGCCTGATCGTGCCGTGGCCCAGTTTTGTGGCATCTGCAGCAACACAA
GAGAGAGGACAATGTCCTCCTCTTGACCCGCTGTCACCTAACCAGACTCGGGCCCTGCACCTCTCAGGCA
CTTCTGGAAAATGACTGAGGCAGATTCTTCCTGAAGCCCATTCTCCATGGGGCAACAAGGACACCTATTC
TGTCCTTGTCCTTCCATCGCTGCCCCAGAAAGCCTCACATATCTCCGTTTAGAATCAGGTCCCTTCTCCC
CAGATGAAGAGGAGGGTCTCTGCTTTGTTTTCTCTATCTCCTCCTCAGACTTGACCAGGCCCAGCAGGCC
CCAGAAGACCATTAATTAAGGCCGGGCCGCTCTAGAACTAGTGGATCCCCCGGGCTGCAGGAATTCGATA
TCAAGCTTATCGATACCGTCGACCTCGAGGGGGGGCCCGGTACCCAGCTTTTGTTCCCTTTAGTGAGGGT
TAATTGCGCGCTTGGCGTAATCATGGTCATAGCTGTTTCCTGTGTGAAATTGTTATCCGCTCACAATTCC
ACACAACATACGAGCCGGGAGCATAAAGTGTAAAGCCTGGGGTGCCTAATGAGTGAGCTAACTCACATTA
ATTGCGTTGCGCTCACTGCCCGCTTTCCAGTCGGGAAACCTGTCGTGCCAGCTGCATTAATGAATCGGCC
AACGCGCGGGGAGAGGCGGTTTGCGTATTGGGCGCTCTTCCGCTTCCTCGCTCACTGACTCGCTGCGCTC
GGTCGTTCGGCTGCGGCGAGCGGTATCAGCTCACTCAAAGGCGGTAATACGGTTATCCACAGAATCAGGG
GATAACGCAGGAAAGAACATGTGAGCAAAAGGCCAGCAAAAGGCCAGGAACCGTAAAAAGGCCGCGTTGC
TGGCGTTTTTCCATAGGCTCCGCCCCCCTGACGAGCATCACAAAAATCGACGCTCAAGTCAGAGGTGGCG
AAACCCGACAGGACTATAAAGATACCAGGCGTTTCCCCCTGGAAGCTCCCTCGTGCGCTCTCCTGTTCCG
ACCCTGCCGCTTACCGGATACCTGTCCGCCTTTCTCCCTTCGGGAAGCGTGGCGCTTTCTCATAGCTCAC
GCTGTAGGTATCTCAGTTCGGTGTAGGTCGTTCGCTCCAAGCTGGGCTGTGTGCACGAACCCCCCGTTCA
GCCCGACCGCTGCGCCTTATCCGGTAACTATCGTCTTGAGTCCAACCCGGTAAGACACGACTTATCGCCA
CTGGCAGCAGCCACTGGTAACAGGATTAGCAGAGCGAGGTATGTAGGCGGTGCTACAGAGTTCTTGAAGT
GGTGGCCTAACTACGGCTACACTAGAAGAACAGTATTTGGTATCTGCGCTCTGCTGAAGCCAGTTACCTT
CGGAAAAAGAGTTGGTAGCTCTTGATCCGGCAAACAAACCACCGCTGGTAGCGGTGGTTTTTTTGTTTGC
AAGCAGCAGATTACGCGCAGAAAAAAAGGATCTCAAGAAGATCCTTTGATCTTTTCTACGGGGTCTGACG
CTCAGTGGAACGAAAACTCACGTTAAGGGATTTTGGTCATGAGATTATCAAAAAGGATCTTCACCTAGAT
CCTTTTAAATTAAAAATGAAGTTTTAAATCAATCTAAAGTATATATGAGTAAACTTGGTCTGACAGTTAC
CAATGCTTAATCAGTGAGGCACCTATCTCAGCGATCTGTCTATTTCGTTCATCCATAGTTGCCTGACTCC
CCGTCGTGTAGATAACTACGATACGGGAGGGCTTACCATCTGGCCCCAGTGCTGCAATGATACCGCGAGA
CCCACGCTCACCGGCTCCAGATTTATCAGCAATAAACCAGCCAGCCGGAAGGGCCGAGCGCAGAAGTGGT
CCTGCAACTTTATCCGCCTCCATCCAGTCTATTAATTGTTGCCGGGAAGCTAGAGTAAGTAGTTCGCCAG
TTAATAGTTTGCGCAACGTTGTTGCCATTGCTACAGGCATCGTGGTGTCACGCTCGTCGTTTGGTATGGC
TTCATTCAGCTCCGGTTCCCAACGATCAAGGCGAGTTACATGATCCCCCATGTTGTGCAAAAAAGCGGTT
AGCTCCTTCGGTCCTCCGATCGTTGTCAGAAGTAAGTTGGCCGCAGTGTTATCACTCATGGTTATGGCAG
CACTGCATAATTCTCTTACTGTCATGCCATCCGTAAGATGCTTTTCTGTGACTGGTGAGTACTCAACCAA
GTCATTCTGAGAATAGTGTATGCGGCGACCGAGTTGCTCTTGCCCGGCGTCAATACGGGATAATACCGCG
CCACATAGCAGAACTTTAAAAGTGCTCATCATTGGAAAACGTTCTTCGGGGCGAAAACTCTCAAGGATCT
TACCGCTGTTGAGATCCAGTTCGATGTAACCCACTCGTGCACCCAACTGATCTTCAGCATCTTTTACTTT
CACCAGCGTTTCTGGGTGAGCAAAAACAGGAAGGCAAAATGCCGCAAAAAAGGGAATAAGGGCGACACGG
AAATGTTGAATACTCATACTCTTCCTTTTTCAATATTATTGAAGCATTTATCAGGGTTATTGTCTCATGA
GCGGATACATATTTGAATGTATTTAGAAAAATAAACAAATAGGGGTTCCGCGCACATTTCCCCGAAAAGT
GCCACCTAAATTGTAAGCGTTAATATTTTGTTAAAATTCGCGTTAAATTTTTGTTAAATCAGCTCATTTT
TTAACCAATAGGCCGAAATCGGCAAAATCCCTTATAAATCAAAAGAATAGACCGAGATAGGGT
[37 nt withheld, positions 6854-6890]
AAAGAACGTGGACTCCAACGTCAAAGG
[49 nt withheld, positions 6918-6966]
T
[91 nt withheld, positions 6968-7058]
G
[124 nt withheld, positions 7060-7183]
CCCATTCGCCATTCAGGCTGCGCAACTGTTGGGAAGGGCGATCGGTGCGGGCCTCTTCGCTATTACGCCA
GCTGGCGAAAGGGGGATGTGCTGCAAGGCGATTAAGTTGGGTAACGCCAGGGTTTTCCCAGTCACGACGT
TGTAAAACGACGGCCAGTGAGCGCGCGTAATACGACTCACTATAGGGCGAATTGGAGCTCGTTTAAACGG
CGCGCCTCTGCACGACAGGTCTGCCAGCTTACATTTACCCAAACTGTCCATTACTGGAACCTATGATCTG
AAGAGCGTCCTGGGTCAACTGGGCATCACTAAGGTCTTCAGCAATGGGGCTGACCTCTCCGGGGTCACAG
AGGAGGCACCCCTGAAGCTCTCCAAGGTGAGATCACCCTGACGACCTTGTTGCACCCTGGTATCTGTAGG
GAAGAATGTGTGGGGGCTGCAGCTCTGTCCTGAGGCTGAGGAAGGGGCCGAGGGAAACAAATGAAGACCC
AGGCTGAGCTCCTGAAGATGCCCGTGATTCACTGACACGGGACGTGGTCAAACAGCAAAGCCAGGCAGGG
GACTGCTGTGCAGCTGGCACTTTCGGGGCCTCCCTTGAGGTTGTGTCACTGACCCTGAATTTCAACTTTG
CCCAAGACCTTCTAGACATTGGGCCTTGATTTATCCATACTGACACAGAAAGGTTTGGGCTAAGTTGTTT
CAAAGGAATTTCTGACTCCTTCGATCTGTGAGATTTGGTGTCTGAATTAATGAATGATTTCAGCTAAAGA
TGACACTTATTTTGGAAAACTAAAGGCGACCAATGAACAACTGCAGTTCCATGAATGGCTGCATTATCTT
GGGGTCTGGGCACTGTGAAGGTCACTGCCAGGGTCCGTGTCCTCAAGGAGCTTCAAGCCGTGTACTAGAA
AGGAGAGAGCCCTGGAGGCAGACGTGGAGTGACGATGCTCTTCCCTGTTCTGAGTTGTGGGTGCACCTGA
GCAGGGGGAGAGGCGCTTGTCAGGAAGATGGACAGAGGGGAGCCAGCCCCATCAGCCAAAGCCTTGAGGA
GGAGCAAGGCCTATGTGACAGGGAGGGAGAGGATGTGCAGGGCCAGGGCCGTCCAGGGGGAGTGAGCGCT
TCCTGGGAGGTGTCCACGTGAGCCTTGCTCGAGGCCTGGGATCAGCCTTACAACGTGTCTCTGCTTCTCT
CCCCTCCAGGCCGTGCATAAGGCTGTGTTAACCCTAGAAAGATAGTCTGCGTAAAATTGACGCATGCATT
CTTGAAATATTGCTCTCTCTTTCTAAATAGCGCGAATCCGTCGCTGTGCATTTAGGACATCTCAGTCGCC
GCTTGGAGCTCCCGTGAGGCGTGCTTGTCAATGCGGTAAGTGTCACTGATTTTGAACTATAACGACCGCG
TGAGTCAAAATGACGCATGATTATCTTTTACGTGACTTTTAAGATTTAACTCATACGATAATTATATTGT
TATTTCATGTTCTACTTACGTGATAACTTATTATATATATATTTTCTTGTTATAGATATCAACTAGAATG
CTAGCGACATTGATTATTGACTAGTTATTAATAGTAATCAATTACGGGGTCATTAGTTCATAGCCCATAT
ATGGAGTTCCGCGTTACATAACTTACGGTAAATGGCCCGCCTGGCTGACCGCCCAACGACCCCCGCCCAT
TGACGTCAATAATGACGTATGTTCCCATAGTAACGCCAATAGGGACTTTCCATTGACGTCAATGGGTGGA
GTATTTACGGTAAACTGCCCACTTGGCAGTACATCAAGTGTATCATATGCCAAGTACGCCCCCTATTGAC
GTCAATGACGGTAAATGGCCCGCCTGGCATTATGCCCAGTACATGACCTTATGGGACTTTCCTACTTGGC
AGTACATCTACGTATTAGTCATCGCTATTACCATGGTCGAGGTGAGCCCCACGTTCTGCTTCACTCTCCC
CATCTCCCCCCCCTCCCCACCCCCAATTTTGTATTTATTTATTTTTTAATTATTTTGTGCAGCGATGGGG
GG
